>Addgene plasmid #175488 | SYKA-c014 | addgene full sequence | sequence record 353252 | Addgene NGS Result
G
[124 nt withheld, positions 2-125]
C
[91 nt withheld, positions 127-217]
A
[49 nt withheld, positions 219-267]
CCTTTGACGTTGGAGTCCACGTTCTT
[37 nt withheld, positions 294-330]
ACCCTATCTCGGTCTATTCTTTTGATTTATAAGGGATTTTGCCGATTTCGGCCTATTGGTTAAAAAATGA
GCTGATTTAACAAAAATTTAACGCGAATTTTAACAAAATATTAACGCTTACAATTTAGGTGGCACTTTTC
GGGGAAATGTGCGCGGAACCCCTATTTGTTTATTTTTCTAAATACATTCAAATATGTATCCGCTCATGAG
ACAATAACCCTGATAAATGCTTCAATAATATTGAAAAAGGAAGAGTATGAGTATTCAACATTTCCGTGTC
GCCCTTATTCCCTTTTTTGCGGCATTTTGCCTTCCTGTTTTTGCTCACCCAGAAACGCTGGTGAAAGTAA
AAGATGCTGAAGATCAGTTGGGTGCACGAGTGGGTTACATCGAACTGGATCTCAACAGCGGTAAGATCCT
TGAGAGTTTTCGCCCCGAAGAACGTTTTCCAATGATGAGCACTTTTAAAGTTCTGCTATGTGGCGCGGTA
TTATCCCGTATTGACGCCGGGCAAGAGCAACTCGGTCGCCGCATACACTATTCTCAGAATGACTTGGTTG
AGTACTCACCAGTCACAGAAAAGCATCTTACGGATGGCATGACAGTAAGAGAATTATGCAGTGCTGCCAT
AACCATGAGTGATAACACTGCGGCCAACTTACTTCTGACAACGATCGGAGGACCGAAGGAGCTAACCGCT
TTTTTGCACAACATGGGGGATCATGTAACTCGCCTTGATCGTTGGGAACCGGAGCTGAATGAAGCCATAC
CAAACGACGAGCGTGACACCACGATGCCTGTAGCAATGGCAACAACGTTGCGCAAACTATTAACTGGCGA
ACTACTTACTCTAGCTTCCCGGCAACAATTAATAGACTGGATGGAGGCGGATAAAGTTGCAGGACCACTT
CTGCGCTCGGCCCTTCCGGCTGGCTGGTTTATTGCTGATAAATCTGGAGCCGGTGAGCGTGGGTCTCGCG
GTATCATTGCAGCACTGGGGCCAGATGGTAAGCCCTCCCGTATCGTAGTTATCTACACGACGGGGAGTCA
GGCAACTATGGATGAACGAAATAGACAGATCGCTGAGATAGGTGCCTCACTGATTAAGCATTGGTAACTG
TCAGACCAAGTTTACTCATATATACTTTAGATTGATTTAAAACTTCATTTTTAATTTAAAAGGATCTAGG
TGAAGATCCTTTTTGATAATCTCATGACCAAAATCCCTTAACGTGAGTTTTCGTTCCACTGAGCGTCAGA
CCCCGTAGAAAAGATCAAAGGATCTTCTTGAGATCCTTTTTTTCTGCGCGTAATCTGCTGCTTGCAAACA
AAAAAACCACCGCTACCAGCGGTGGTTTGTTTGCCGGATCAAGAGCTACCAACTCTTTTTCCGAAGGTAA
CTGGCTTCAGCAGAGCGCAGATACCAAATACTGTTCTTCTAGTGTAGCCGTAGTTAGGCCACCACTTCAA
GAACTCTGTAGCACCGCCTACATACCTCGCTCTGCTAATCCTGTTACCAGTGGCTGCTGCCAGTGGCGAT
AAGTCGTGTCTTACCGGGTTGGACTCAAGACGATAGTTACCGGATAAGGCGCAGCGGTCGGGCTGAACGG
GGGGTTCGTGCACACAGCCCAGCTTGGAGCGAACGACCTACACCGAACTGAGATACCTACAGCGTGAGCT
ATGAGAAAGCGCCACGCTTCCCGAAGGGAGAAAGGCGGACAGGTATCCGGTAAGCGGCAGGGTCGGAACA
GGAGAGCGCACGAGGGAGCTTCCAGGGGGAAACGCCTGGTATCTTTATAGTCCTGTCGGGTTTCGCCACC
TCTGACTTGAGCGTCGATTTTTGTGATGCTCGTCAGGGGGGCGGAGCCTATGGAAAAACGCCAGCAACGC
GGCCTTTTTACGGTTCCTGGCCTTTTGCTGGCCTTTTGCTCACATGTTCTTTCCTGCGTTATCCCCTGAT
TCTGTGGATAACCGTATTACCGCCTTTGAGTGAGCTGATACCGCTCGCCGCAGCCGAACGACCGAGCGCA
GCGAGTCAGTGAGCGAGGAAGCGGAAGAGCGCCTGATGCGGTATTTTCTCCTTACGCATCTGTGCGGTAT
TTCACACCGCATAGACCAGCCGCGTAACCTGGCAAAATCGGTTACGGTTGAGTAATAAATGGATGCCCTG
CGTAAGCGGGTGTGGGCGGACAATAAAGTCTTAAACTGAACAAAATAGATCTAAACTATGACAATAAAGT
CTTAAACTAGACAGAATAGTTGTAAACTGAAATCAGTCCAGTTATGCTGTGAAAAAGCATACTGGACTTT
TGTTATGGCTAAAGCAAACTCTTCATTTTCTGAAGTGCAAATTGCCCGTCGTATTAAAGAGGGGCGTGGC
CAAGGGCATGGTAAAGACTATATTCGCGGCGTTGTGACAATTTACCGAACAACTCCGCGGCCGGGAAGCC
GATCTCGGCTTGAACGAATTGTTAGGTGGCGGTACTTGGGTCGATATCAAAGTGCATCACTTCTTCCCGT
ATGCCCAACTTTGTATAGAGAGCCACTGCGGGATCGTCACCGTAATCTGCTTGCACGTAGATCACATAAG
CACCAAGCGCGTTGGCCTCATGCTTGAGGAGATTGATGAGCGCGGTGGCAATGCCCTGCCTCCGGTGCTC
GCCGGAGACTGCGAGATCATAGATATAGATCTCACTACGCGGCTGCTCAAACTTGGGCAGAACGTAAGCC
GCGAGAGCGCCAACAACCGCTTCTTGGTCGAAGGCAGCAAGCGCGATGAATGTCTTACTACGGAGCAAGT
TCCCGAGGTAATCGGAGTCCGGCTGATGTTGGGAGTAGGTGGCTACGTCTCCGAACTCACGACCGAAAAG
ATCAAGAGCAGCCCGCATGGATTTGACTTGGTCAGGGCCGAGCCTACATGTGCGAATGATGCCCATACTT
GAGCCACCTAACTTTGTTTTAGGGCGACTGCCCTGCTGCGTAACATCGTTGCTGCTGCGTAACATCGTTG
CTGCTCCATAACATCAAACATCGACCCACGGCGTAACGCGCTTGCTGCTTGGATGCCCGAGGCATAGACT
GTACAAAAAAACAGTCATAACAAGCCATGAAAACCGCCACTGCGCCGTTACCACCGCTGCGTTCGGTCAA
GGTTCTGGACCAGTTGCGTGAGCGCATACGCTACTTGCATTACAGTTTACGAACCGAACAGGCTTATGTC
AACTGGGTTCGTGCCTTCATCCGTTTCCACGGTGTGCGTCACCCGGCAACCTTGGGCAGCAGCGAAGTCG
AGGCATTTCTGTCCTGGCTGGCGAACGAGCGCAAGGTTTCGGTCTCCACGCATCGTCAGGCATTGGCGGC
CTTGCTGTTCTTCTACGGCAAGGTGCTGTGCACGGATCTGCCCTGGCTTCAGGAGATCGGAAGACCTCGG
CCGTCGCGGCGCTTGCCGGTGGTGCTGACCCCGGATGAAGTGGTTCGCATCCTCGGTTTTCTGGAAGGCG
AGCATCGTTTGTTCGCCCAGGACTCTAGCTATAGTTCTAGTGGTTGGCTACGTATACTCCGGAATATTAA
TAGATCATGGAGATAATTAAAATGATAACCATCTCGCAAATAAATAAGTATTTTACTGTTTTCGTAACAG
TTTTGTAATAAAAAAACCTATAAATATTCCGGATTATTCATACCGTCCCACCATCGGGCGCGGATCCATG
GGACATCACCATCATCACCACTCAAGCGGGGTTGACAATAAATTCAACAAGGAGCGACGTCGGGCACGCC
GTGAAATACGACACCTCCCTAATCTCAATCGAGAACAACGGCGTGCGTTTATAAGGAGTCTGCGTGACGA
CCCTAGCCAATCAGCTAACTTGTTGGCTGAAGCCAAGAAACTTAACGATGCTCAACCCAAAGGCACGGAG
AATTTGTATTTCCAGTCGATGGCATCCTCTGGAATGGCAGAT
[762 nt withheld, positions 4293-5054]
GGCACACAGGGAAACGTGAATTTTGGAGGTCGGCCCCAGTTACCAGGTTCCCATCCAGCGACCTGGAGCG
CAGGAGGGATAATATCGAGAATCAAATCCTATTCCTTTCCGAAGCCAGGTCACCGAAAATCGTCTCCCGC
TCAAGGGAACAGGCAAGAATCTACAGTCAGTTTCAACCCATACGAGCCCGAGCTGGCGCCCTGGGCCGCG
GATAAAGGCCCGCAGCGTGAGGCATTGCCCATGGACACCGAGGTGTACGAATCTCCCTATGCTGATCCTG
AGGAGATTAGACCAAAGGAAGTCTACCTTGACCGGAAGCTACTGACATTGGAGGACAAAGAACTCGGTAG
TGGAAATTTTGGTACGGTAAAAAAGGGCTATTACCAGATGAAGAAGGTGGTTAAAACGGTTGCTGTAAAA
ATCCTAAAGAACGAAGCCAACGACCCAGCCCTTAAGGACGAACTGCTAGCTGAAGCGAATGTGATGCAGC
AGCTAGATAATCCTTATATAGTAAGAATGATCGGAATATGTGAGGCCGAAAGTTGGATGCTAGTAATGGA
GATGGCGGAATTGGGACCTCTCAATAAATATCTTCAACAGAACAGGCATGTAAAAGACAAAAATATCATT
GAATTGGTGCACCAGGTGTCTATGGGGATGAAATACCTTGAAGAGTCAAACTTCGTACATCGCGATCTAG
CAGCCCGAAATGTCCTCCTGGTTACGCAACACTATGCCAAGATATCGGATTTCGGTCTTAGCAAGGCATT
AAGGGCAGATGAAAATTATTATAAGGCTCAAACTCACGGGAAATGGCCGGTTAAGTGGTATGCGCCAGAG
TGCATTAATTACTATAAGTTTTCGAGCAAGAGCGACGTTTGGAGTTTTGGTGTCCTCATGTGGGAAGCTT
TTTCCTATGGCCAGAAGCCTTACCGCGGAATGAAAGGTTCTGAGGTAACTGCGATGTTAGAAAAAGGCGA
GCGTATGGGCTGTCCGGCTGGTTGCCCGCGTGAAATGTATGACTTGATGAATCTTTGCTGGACTTATGAT
GTCGAGAACAGGCCAGGTTTTGCAGCCGTGGAACTGCGCTTAAGAAACTACTATTATGACGTTGTTAATT
GACTCGAGGCATGCGGTACCAAGCTTGTCGAGAAGTACTAGAGGATCATAATCAGCCATACCACATTTGT
AGAGGTTTTACTTGCTTTAAAAAACCTCCCACACCTCCCCCTGAACCTGAAACATAAAATGAATGCAATT
GTTGTTGTTAACTTGTTTATTGCAGCTTATAATGGTTACAAATAAAGCAATAGCATCACAAATTTCACAA
ATAAAGCATTTTTTTCACTGCATTCTAGTTGTGGTTTGTCCAAACTCATCAATGTATCTTATCATGTCTG
GATCTGATCACTGCTTGAGCCTAGGAGATCCGAACCAGATAAGTGAAATCTAGTTCCAAACTATTTTGTC
ATTTTTAATTTTCGTATTAGCTTACGACGCTACACCCAGTTCCCATCTATTTTGTCACTCTTCCCTAAAT
AATCCTTAAAAACTCCATTTCCACCCCTCCCAGTTCCCAACTATTTTGTCCGCCCACAGCGGGGCATTTT
TCTTCCTGTTATGTTTTTAATCAAACATCCTGCCAACTCCATGTGACAAACCGTCATCTTCGGCTACTTT
TTCTCTGTCACAGAATGAAAATTTTTCTGTCATCTCTTCGTTATTAATGTTTGTAATTGACTGAATATCA
ACGCTTATTTGCAGCCTGAATGGCGAATGG
Features (pLannotate 1.2.2; 16 found; start..end, strand, type, name):
      2..456     +  rep_origin     f1 ori (sequence partly withheld): f1 bacteriophage origin of replication; arrow indicates direction of (+) strand synthesis
    482..586     +  promoter       AmpR promoter: bla
    587..1447    +  CDS            AmpR: β-lactamase; bla; confers resistance to ampicillin, carbenicillin, and related antibiotics
   1618..2206    +  rep_origin     ori: high-copy-number ColE1/pMB1/pBR322/pUC origin of replication
   2392..2443    -  misc_feature   bom (fragment): basis of mobility region from pBR322
   2511..2735    -  mobile_element Tn7R: mini-Tn7 element (right end of the Tn7 transposon) Tn7
   2802..3335    -  CDS            GmR: gentamycin acetyltransferase; aacC1; confers resistance to gentamycin
   3524..3552    -  promoter       Pc promoter: intI1 (promoter lies within the coding sequence); class 1 integron promoter
   3530..3877    -  CDS            YPR2_ECOLX (fragment): Protein predicted: Swiss-Prot protein existence level 4. From Escherichia coli.
   3904..3995    +  promoter       polyhedrin promoter: polh from Autographa californica; promoter for the baculovirus polyhedrin gene
   4074..4235    +  CDS            spa (fragment): SPA_STAAM - Experimental evidence at protein level: Swiss-Prot protein existence level 1. Plays a role in the inhibition of the host innate and adaptive immune responses. Possesses five immunoglobulin-binding domains that capture both the fragment crystallizable region (Fc region) and the Fab region (part of Ig that identifies antigen) of immunoglobulins (By similarity). In turn, Staphylococcus aureus is protected from phagocytic killing via inhibition of Ig Fc region. In addition, the host elicited B-cell response is prevented due to a decrease of antibody-secreting cell proliferation that en
   4269..6173    +  CDS            SYK (sequence partly withheld): KSYK_HUMAN - Experimental evidence at protein level: Swiss-Prot protein existence level 1. Non-receptor tyrosine kinase which mediates signal transduction downstream of a variety of transmembrane receptors including classical immunoreceptors like the B-cell receptor (BCR). Regulates several biological processes including innate and adaptive immunity, cell adhesion, osteoclast maturation, platelet activation and vascular development. Assembles into signaling complexes with activated receptors at the plasma membrane via interaction between its SH2 domains and the receptor tyrosine-phosphorylated
   6218..6301    +  CDS            large T antigen (fragment): large T antigen from SV40 (simian virus 40)
   6324..6458    +  polyA_signal   SV40 poly(A) signal: SV40 polyadenylation signal
   6487..6652    -  mobile_element Tn7L: mini-Tn7 element (left end of the Tn7 transposon) Tn7
   6815..6831    +  CDS            lacZα (fragment): LacZα fragment of β-galactosidase; lacZ fragment
