[The description below was written by a language model from this plasmid's Addgene catalogue record and pLannotate feature annotations shown in this document.]
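Description:
SYKA-c014 is a baculovirus transfer (donor) plasmid built on pFastBac1 for producing full-length human SYK (spleen tyrosine kinase, p72-Syk) in insect cells. It is maintained in E. coli as a high-copy plasmid through a ColE1/pUC-type origin and selected with ampicillin via the β-lactamase gene; an f1 origin is also present in the backbone. The expression cassette sits between the Tn7R and Tn7L ends of a mini-Tn7 element, together with a gentamicin acetyltransferase gene driven by the Pc integron promoter. In this type of system, that arrangement allows site-specific transposition of the cassette and gentamicin marker into a baculovirus shuttle genome (bacmid) in a suitable E. coli host. The resulting recombinant bacmid is then used to generate virus for infecting insect cells.

The payload is a codon-optimised open reading frame covering the entire SYK coding sequence (M1 to N635), cloned between BamHI and XhoI sites that remain intact. Transcription is driven by the Autographa californica polyhedrin promoter, a very strong late baculoviral promoter, and terminated by the SV40 polyadenylation signal. The protein carries an N-terminal His6-Zbasic-TEV tag. The Zbasic module is an engineered derivative of a staphylococcal protein A domain, which explains the "spa" fragment annotated just upstream of SYK. The tag supports affinity purification, and the TEV protease site allows its removal afterwards.

SYK is a non-receptor tyrosine kinase acting downstream of immunoreceptors such as the B-cell receptor, and the construct is intended for recombinant protein production. The depositor comment mentions a BL21(DE3)-derived bacterial expression strain, which does not fit the stated insect-cell purpose or the polyhedrin promoter and may be a generic note.
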