Addgene plasmid #175488: SYKA-c014
Purpose: Protein expression in insect cells. Entire CDS, M1-N635. Codon optimised.
Depositing lab: Opher Gileadi. Depositing organization: University of Oxford.
Backbone
  Vector backbone: pFastBac1
  Vector type: Insect Expression
Growth in bacteria
  Bacterial resistance: Ampicillin, 100 μg/mL
  Growth temperature: 37°C
  Growth strain: DH5alpha
  Copy number: High Copy
Gene/Insert
  Gene/Insert name: SYK (alt name: p72-Syk)
  Species: H. sapiens (human)
  Entrez Gene: SYK (a.k.a. IMD82, p72-Syk)
  Tag / fusion protein: His6-Zbasic-TEV (N terminal on insert)
  Cloning method: Restriction Enzyme; 5′ cloning site BamHI (not destroyed); 3′ cloning site XhoI (not destroyed)
Terms and licenses: Academic/Nonprofit Terms; Industry Terms: Not Available to Industry
Depositor comments: Gileadi lab uses BL21(DE3)-R3-pRARE3 cells for expression.
How to cite: SYKA-c014 was a gift from Opher Gileadi (Addgene plasmid # 175488 ; http://n2t.net/addgene:175488 ; RRID:Addgene_175488)
