>Addgene plasmid #175488 | SYKA-c014 | depositor partial sequence | sequence record 340417 | Coding sequence (including tags)
GGATCCATGGGACATCACCATCATCACCACTCAAGCGGGGTTGACAATAAATTCAACAAGGAGCGACGTC
GGGCACGCCGTGAAATACGACACCTCCCTAATCTCAATCGAGAACAACGGCGTGCGTTTATAAGGAGTCT
GCGTGACGACCCTAGCCAATCAGCTAACTTGTTGGCTGAAGCCAAGAAACTTAACGATGCTCAACCCAAA
GGCACGGAGAATTTGTATTTCCAGTCGATGGCATCCTCTGGAATGGCAGAT
[762 nt withheld, positions 262-1023]
GGCACACAGGGAAACGTGAATTTTGGAGGTCGGCCCCAGTTACCAGGTTCCCATCCAGCGACCTGGAGCG
CAGGAGGGATAATATCGAGAATCAAATCCTATTCCTTTCCGAAGCCAGGTCACCGAAAATCGTCTCCCGC
TCAAGGGAACAGGCAAGAATCTACAGTCAGTTTCAACCCATACGAGCCCGAGCTGGCGCCCTGGGCCGCG
GATAAAGGCCCGCAGCGTGAGGCATTGCCCATGGACACCGAGGTGTACGAATCTCCCTATGCTGATCCTG
AGGAGATTAGACCAAAGGAAGTCTACCTTGACCGGAAGCTACTGACATTGGAGGACAAAGAACTCGGTAG
TGGAAATTTTGGTACGGTAAAAAAGGGCTATTACCAGATGAAGAAGGTGGTTAAAACGGTTGCTGTAAAA
ATCCTAAAGAACGAAGCCAACGACCCAGCCCTTAAGGACGAACTGCTAGCTGAAGCGAATGTGATGCAGC
AGCTAGATAATCCTTATATAGTAAGAATGATCGGAATATGTGAGGCCGAAAGTTGGATGCTAGTAATGGA
GATGGCGGAATTGGGACCTCTCAATAAATATCTTCAACAGAACAGGCATGTAAAAGACAAAAATATCATT
GAATTGGTGCACCAGGTGTCTATGGGGATGAAATACCTTGAAGAGTCAAACTTCGTACATCGCGATCTAG
CAGCCCGAAATGTCCTCCTGGTTACGCAACACTATGCCAAGATATCGGATTTCGGTCTTAGCAAGGCATT
AAGGGCAGATGAAAATTATTATAAGGCTCAAACTCACGGGAAATGGCCGGTTAAGTGGTATGCGCCAGAG
TGCATTAATTACTATAAGTTTTCGAGCAAGAGCGACGTTTGGAGTTTTGGTGTCCTCATGTGGGAAGCTT
TTTCCTATGGCCAGAAGCCTTACCGCGGAATGAAAGGTTCTGAGGTAACTGCGATGTTAGAAAAAGGCGA
GCGTATGGGCTGTCCGGCTGGTTGCCCGCGTGAAATGTATGACTTGATGAATCTTTGCTGGACTTATGAT
GTCGAGAACAGGCCAGGTTTTGCAGCCGTGGAACTGCGCTTAAGAAACTACTATTATGACGTTGTTAATT
GACTCGAG
